>Addgene plasmid #61669 | HIV-1 integrase F185K/C280S in pET-15b | addgene partial sequence | sequence record 102945 | T7 5'-TAATACGACTCACTATAGGG-3'
GAGATATACCATGGGCAGCAGCCATCATCATCATCATCACAGCAGCGGCCTGGTGCCGCGCGGCAGCCAT
ATGTTTTTAGATGGAATAGATAAGGCCCAAGAAGAACATGAGAAATATCACAGTAATTGGAGAGCAATGG
CTAGTGATTTTAACCTGCCACCTGTAGTAGCAAAAGAAATAGTAGCCAGCTGTGATAAATGTCAGCTAAA
AGGGGAAGCCATGCATGGACAAGTAGACTGTAGCCCAGGAATATGGCAGCTAGATTGTACACATTTAGAA
GGAAAAGTTATCTTGGTAGCAGTTCATGTAGCCAGTGGATATATAGAAGCAGAAGTAATTCCAGCAGAGA
CAGGGCAAGAAACAGCATACTTCCTCTTAAAATTAGCAGGAAGATGGCCAGTAAAAACAGTACATACAGA
CAATGGCAGCAATTTCACCAGTACTACAGTTAAGGCCGCCTGTTGGTGGGCGGGGATCAAGCAGGAATTT
GGCATTCCCTACAATCCCCAAAGTCAGGGGGTAATAGAATCTATGAATAAAGAATTAAAGAAAATTATAG
GACAGGTAAGAGATCAGGCTGAACATCTTAAGACAGCAGTACAAATGGCAGTATTCATCCAC
