>Addgene plasmid #61669 | HIV-1 integrase F185K/C280S in pET-15b | addgene partial sequence | sequence record 102946 | T7term 5'-GCTAGTTATTGCTCAGCGG-3'
GTTAGCAGCCGGATCCTAATCCTCATCCTGTCTACTTGCCACACTATCATCACCTGCCATCTGTTTTCCA
TAATCCCTGATGATCTTTGCTTTTCTTCTTGGCACTACTTTTATGTCACTATTATCTTGTATTACTACTG
CCCCTTCACCTTTCCAGAGGAGCTTTGCTGGTCCTTTCCAAACTGGATCTCTGCTGTCCCTGTAATAAAC
CCGAAAATTTTGAATTTTTGTAATTTGTTTTTGTAATTCTTTAGTTTGTATGTCTGTTGCTATTATGTCT
ACTATTCTTTCCCCTGCACTGTACCCCCCAATCCCCCCTTTTCTTTTTTTATTGTGGATGAATACTGCCA
TTTGTACTGCTGTCTTAAGATGTTCAGCCTGATCTCTTACCTGTCCTATAATTTTCTTTAATTCTTTATT
CATAGATTCTATTACCCCCTGACTTTGGGGATTGTAGGGAATGCCAAATTCCTGCTTGATCCCCGCCCAC
CAACAGGCGGCCTTAACTGTAGTACTGGTGAAATTGCTGCCATTGTCTGTATGTACTGTTTTTACTGGCC
ATCTTCCTGCTAATTTTAAGAGGAAGTATGCTGTTTCTTGCCCTGTCTCTGCTGGAATTACTTCTGCTTC
TATATATCCACTGGCTACATGAACTGCTACCAAGATAACTTTTCCTTCTAAATGTGTACAATCTAGCTGC
CATATTCCTGGGCTACAGTCTACTTGTCCATGCATGGCTTCCCCTTTTAGCTGACATTTATCACAGCTGG
CTACTATTTC
