[The description below was written by a language model from this plasmid's Addgene catalogue record.]
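Description:
HIV-1 integrase F185K/C280S in pET-15b is a bacterial expression plasmid built on the pET-15b backbone (about 5.7 kb without insert), carrying an approximately 900 bp insert encoding HIV-1 integrase with two amino-acid substitutions, F185K and C280S. The coding sequence was placed between the NdeI and BamHI sites of the vector, although the record does not say whether these sites were preserved. Transcription is driven by the T7 promoter, so expression depends on a host that supplies T7 RNA polymerase. The backbone contributes an N-terminal His tag, allowing the integrase to be recovered by immobilised metal affinity chromatography. The plasmid is selected with ampicillin, is listed as low copy, and is maintained in a standard cloning strain (DH5alpha) that lacks T7 polymerase and therefore serves for propagation rather than protein production. No feature table is provided, so other backbone elements, such as the origin of replication and any regulatory sequences, are not documented here.

The associated publication title describes a soluble, active mutant of HIV-1 integrase and addresses the roles of the core and carboxyl-terminal domains in multimerisation. This indicates that the substitutions were introduced to improve the solubility of the recombinant enzyme while retaining its activity. The construct is therefore suited to producing His-tagged integrase in E. coli for purification and for biochemical or biophysical studies. The catalogue lists the vector type as synthetic biology and the insert species as synthetic, and it offers no further detail on intended applications.
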