Addgene plasmid #61669: HIV-1 integrase F185K/C280S in pET-15b
Purpose: HIV-1 integrase F185K/C280S in pET-15b
Depositing lab: Robert Craigie. Depositing organization: National Institute of Diabetes & Digestive & Kidney Diseases (NIDDK). Publication: A soluble active mutant of HIV-1 integrase: involvement of both the core and carboxyl-terminal domains in multimerization. Jenkins TM, Engelman A, Ghirlando R, Craigie R. J Biol Chem. 1996 Mar 29;271(13):7712-8. PubMed 8631811.
Backbone
  Vector backbone: pET-15b
  Backbone size w/o insert (bp): 5708
  Vector type: Synthetic Biology
Growth in bacteria
  Bacterial resistance: Ampicillin, 100 μg/mL
  Growth temperature: 37°C
  Growth strain: DH5alpha
  Copy number: Low Copy
Gene/Insert
  Gene/Insert name: HIV-1 integrase F185K/C280S (alt name: HIV-1 IN F185K/C280S)
  Species: Synthetic
  Insert size (bp): 900
  Promoter: T7 promotor
  Tag / fusion protein: His (N terminal on backbone)
  Cloning method: Restriction Enzyme; 5′ cloning site Nde I (unknown if destroyed); 3′ cloning site BamH I (unknown if destroyed)
  Sequencing primers: 5′ T7 promotor; 3′ T7 Terminator
Terms and licenses: Academic/Nonprofit Terms; Industry Terms: Not Available to Industry
How to cite: HIV-1 integrase F185K/C280S in pET-15b was a gift from Robert Craigie (Addgene plasmid # 61669 ; http://n2t.net/addgene:61669 ; RRID:Addgene_61669)
